>Addgene plasmid | pEntry_HCoV-229E-nsp16 | analyzer sequence | sequence record 327487
CTACCAGCGGTGGTTTGTTTGCCGGATCAAGAGCTACCAACTCTTTTTCCGAAGGTAACTGGCTTCAGCA
GAGCGCAGATACCAAATACTGTCCTTCTAGTGTAGCCGTAGTTAGGCCACCACTTCAAGAACTCTGTAGC
ACCGCCTACATACCTCGCTCTGCTAATCCTGTTACCAGTGGCTGCTGCCAGTGGCGATAAGTCGTGTCTT
ACCGGGTTGGACTCAAGACGATAGTTACCGGATAAGGCGCAGCGGTCGGGCTGAACGGGGGGTTCGTGCA
CACAGCCCAGCTTGGAGCGAACGACCTACACCGAACTGAGATACCTACAGCGTGAGCATTGAGAAAGCGC
CACGCTTCCCGAAGGGAGAAAGGCGGACAGGTATCCGGTAAGCGGCAGGGTCGGAACAGGAGAGCGCACG
AGGGAGCTTCCAGGGGGAAACGCCTGGTATCTTTATAGTCCTGTCGGGTTTCGCCACCTCTGACTTGAGC
GTCGATTTTTGTGATGCTCGTCAGGGGGGCGGAGCCTATGGAAAAACGCCAGCAACGCGGCCTTTTTACG
GTTCCTGGCCTTTTGCTGGCCTTTTGCTCACATGTTCTTTCCTGCGTTATCCCCTGATTCTGTGGATAAC
CGTATTACCGCCTTTGAGTGAGCTGATACCGCTCGCCGCAGCCGAACGACCGAGCGCAGCGAGTCAGTGA
GCGAGGAAGCGGAAGAGCGCCCAATACGCAAACCGCCTCTCCCCGCGCGTTGGCCGATTCATTAATGCAG
CTGGCACGACAGGTTTCCCGACTGGAAAGCGGGCAGTGAGCGCAACGCAATTAATACGCGTACCGCTAGC
CAGGAAGAGTTTGTAGAAACGCAAAAAGGCCATCCGTCAGGATGGCCTTCTGCTTAGTTTGATGCCTGGC
AGTTTATGGCGGGCGTCCTGCCCGCCACCCTCCGGGCCGTTGCTTCACAACGTTCAAATCCGCTCCCGGC
GGATTTGTCCTACTCAGGAGAGCGTTCACCGACAAACAACAGATAAAACGAAAGGCCCAGTCTTCCGACT
GAGCCTTTCGTTTTATTTGATGCCTGGCAGTTCCCTACTCTCGCGTTAACGCTAGCATGGATGTTTTCCC
AGTCACGACGTTGTAAAACGACGGCCAGTCTTAAGCTCGGGCCCCAAATAATGATTTTATTTTGACTGAT
AGTGACCTGTTCGTTGCAACAAATTGATGAGCAATGCTTTTTTATAATGCCAACTTTGTACAAAAAAGCA
GAAGGGCCGTCAAGGCCAGGATCCATGGGATCCAGTGCAGAATGGAAATGCGGGTATTCTATGCCTGGTA
TTTATAAGACACAACGTATGTGCTTAGAACCATGTAATTTGTATAATTATGGTGCAGGTTTGAAGTTGCC
CAGTGGCATTATGTTCAATGTTGTTAAATACACTCAATTGTGTCAATATTTTAACAGTACCACGTTATGT
GTTCCTCATAATATGAGAGTGTTACACTTGGGTGCTGGCTCTGATTATGGTGTTGCACCAGGAACTGCTG
TTCTTAAAAGGTGGTTGCCGCACGACGCAATTGTTGTTGACAACGATGTTGTTGACTATGTGAGTGACGC
TGATTTTAGTGTTACTGGTGATTGTGCAACCGTTTATTTGGAAGACAAGTTTGACTTGTTAATCTCTGAT
ATGTACGATGGTAGGACAAAGGCAATTGATGGTGAAAATGTTTCGAAAGAAGGATTTTTCACTTACATCA
ATGGTTTCATTTGTGAAAAACTTGCCATCGGAGGTTCGATTGCTATTAAAGTAACAGAGTATAGCTGGAA
TAAGAAATTGTATGAACTTGTACAAAGATTTTCTTTTTGGACTATGTTTTGCACTTCTGTTAATACGTCA
TCATCAGAAGCCTTTGTTGTCGGAATTAACTATCTTGGTGATTTCGCACAAGGACCTTTTATAGATGGTA
ACATAATACACGCAAATTATGTATTTTGGCGTAACTCCACTGTTATGAGTTTGTCCTACAACTCTGTTTT
AGACCTGAGTAAATTTAATTGCAAACACAAAGCGACTGTTGTTGTGCAATTAAAGGATAGTGATATTAAT
GAAATGGTGCTTAGTCTTGTTAGGAGTGGTAAGTTGCTTGTAAGGGGTAATGGCAAGTGTTTGAGTTTTA
GTAATCATTTAGTCTCAACTAAACTTAATTAAGACGCGATCGCGGCCTCATGGGCCCAGCTTTCTTGTAC
AAAGTTGGCATTATAAAAAATAATTGCTCATCAATTTGTTGCAACGAACAGGTCACTATCAGTCAAAATA
AAATCATTATTTGCCATCCAGCTGATATCCCCTATAGTGAGTCGTATTACATGGTCATAGCTGTTTCCTG
GCAGCTCTGGCCCGTGTCTCAAAATCTCTGATGTTACATTGCACAAGATAAAAATATATCATCATGCCTC
CTCTAGACCAGCCAGGACAGAAATGCCTCGACTTCGCTGCTGCCCAAGGTTGCCGGGTGACGCACACCGT
GGAAACGGATGAAGGCACGAACCCAGTGGACATAAGCCTGTTCGGTTCGTAAGCTGTAATGCAAGTAGCG
TATGCGCTCACGCAACTGGTCCAGAACCTTGACCGAACGCAGCGGTGGTAACGGCGCAGTGGCGGTTTTC
ATGGCTTGTTATGACTGTTTTTTTGGGGTACAGTCTATGCCTCGGGCATCCAAGCAGCAAGCGCGTTACG
CCGTGGGTCGATGTTTGATGTTATGGAGCAGCAACGATGTTACGCAGCAGGGCAGTCGCCCTAAAACAAA
GTTAAACATCATGAGGGAAGCGGTGATCGCCGAAGTATCGACTCAACTATCAGAGGTAGTTGGCGTCATC
GAGCGCCATCTCGAACCGACGTTGCTGGCCGTACATTTGTACGGCTCCGCAGTGGATGGCGGCCTGAAGC
CACACAGTGATATTGATTTGCTGGTTACGGTGACCGTAAGGCTTGATGAAACAACGCGGCGAGCTTTGAT
CAACGACCTTTTGGAAACTTCGGCTTCCCCTGGAGAGAGCGAGATTCTCCGCGCTGTAGAAGTCACCATT
GTTGTGCACGACGACATCATTCCGTGGCGTTATCCAGCTAAGCGCGAACTGCAATTTGGAGAATGGCAGC
GCAATGACATTCTTGCAGGTATCTTCGAGCCAGCCACGATCGACATTGATCTGGCTATCTTGCTGACAAA
AGCAAGAGAACATAGCGTTGCCTTGGTAGGTCCAGCGGCGGAGGAACTCTTTGATCCGGTTCCTGAACAG
GATCTATTTGAGGCGCTAAATGAAACCTTAACGCTATGGAACTCGCCGCCCGACTGGGCTGGCGATGAGC
GAAATGTAGTGCTTACGTTGTCCCGCATTTGGTACAGCGCAGTAACCGGCAAAATCGCGCCGAAGGATGT
CGCTGCCGACTGGGCAATGGAGCGCCTGCCGGCCCAGTATCAGCCCGTCATACTTGAAGCTAGACAGGCT
TATCTTGGACAAGAAGAAGATCGCTTGGCCTCGCGCGCAGATCAGTTGGAAGAATTTGTCCACTACGTGA
AAGGCGAGATCACCAAGGTAGTCGGCAAATAACCCTCGAGCCACCCATGACCAAAATCCCTTAACGTGAG
TTACGCGTCGTTCCACTGAGCGTCAGACCCCGTAGAAAAGATCAAAGGATCTTCTTGAGATCCTTTTTTT
CTGCGCGTAATCTGCTGCTTGCAAACAAAAAAACCACCG
Features (pLannotate 1.2.2; 12 found; start..end, strand, type, name):
    717..809     +  CDS            lacI (fragment): lac repressor; lacI; The lac repressor binds to the lac operator to inhibit transcription in E. coli. This inhibition can be relieved by adding lactose or isopropyl-β-D-thiogalactopyranoside (IPTG).
    864..891     -  terminator     rrnB T2 terminator: transcription terminator T2 from the E. coli rrnB gene
   1023..1066    +  terminator     rrnB T1 terminator: Escherichia coli rrnB; transcription terminator T1 from the E. coli rrnB gene
   1113..1149    -  CDS            lacZα (fragment): LacZα fragment of β-galactosidase; lacZ fragment
   1165..1261    +  protein_bind   attL1: mutant version of attL; recombination site for the Gateway® LR reaction LR Clonase™
   1294..2190    +  CDS            rep (fragment): R1AB_CVPFS - Protein inferred from homology: Swiss-Prot protein existence level 3. NendoU is a Mn(2+)-dependent, uridylate-specific enzyme, which leaves 2'-3'-cyclic phosphates 5' to the cleaved bond. From Porcine transmissible gastroenteritis coronavirus (strain FS772/70) (TGEV).
   2225..2323    -  protein_bind   attL2: mutant version of attL; recombination site for the Gateway® LR reaction LR Clonase™
   2341..2359    -  promoter       T7 promoter: promoter for bacteriophage T7 RNA polymerase
   2549..2572    +  promoter       Pc promoter (fragment): intI1 (promoter lies within the coding sequence); class 1 integron promoter
   2748..2804    +  CDS            GmR (fragment): gentamycin acetyltransferase; aacC1; confers resistance to gentamycin
   2811..3602    +  CDS            SmR: aminoglycoside adenylyltransferase (Murphy, 1985); aadA; confers resistance to spectinomycin and streptomycin
   3695..534     +  rep_origin     ori (across the origin): high-copy-number ColE1/pMB1/pBR322/pUC origin of replication
